Addgene plasmid #83338: VanGlow-GL-DSCP
Purpose: (Empty Backbone) for Gateway cloning of enhancer elements upstream of the DSCP and GFP::Luciferase(nls) reporter, facilitating qualitative and quantitative analysis of expression in transgenic fly lines and S2 cells.
Depositing lab: Cheng-Yu Lee. Depositing organization: University of Michigan. Publication: An Hdac1/Rpd3-Poised Circuit Balances Continual Self-Renewal and Rapid Restriction of Developmental Potential during Asymmetric Stem Cell Division. Janssens DH, Hamm DC, Anhezini L, Xiao Q, Siller KH, Siegrist SE, Harrison MM, Lee CY. Dev Cell. 2017 Feb 27;40(4):367-380.e7. doi: 10.1016/j.devcel.2017.01.014. PubMed 28245922.
Backbone
  Vector backbone: pBPGUw
  Backbone manufacturer: Rubin Lab
  Backbone size (bp): 11536
  Modifications to backbone: The GAL4 sequence of pBPGUw was replaced with a GFP::Luciferase(nls) reporter that is codon optimized for expression in Drosophila.
  Vector type: Insect Expression, Luciferase
  Promoter: Drosophila Synthetic Core Promoter
  Selectable markers: miniwhite
  Tag / fusion protein: GFP::Luciferase(nls) (C terminal on insert)
Growth in bacteria
  Bacterial resistance: Chloramphenicol and Ampicillin, 25 & 100 μg/mL
  Growth temperature: 37°C
  Growth strain: ccdB Survival
  Copy number: High Copy
Gene/Insert
  Cloning method: Gateway Cloning
  Sequencing primers: 5′ AAATAGGGGTTCCGCGCACAT; 3′ GCAGATTGTTTAGCTTGTTCAGC
Terms and licenses: Academic/Nonprofit Terms; Industry Terms: Not Available to Industry
Depositor comments: VanGlow-GL-enhancer is a Gateway compatible vector enabling high throughput cloning of enhancer elements upstream of the Drosophila synthetic core promoter (DSCP) and a GFP::Luciferase(nls) reporter protein (codon optimized for expression in Drosophila) using Invitrogen LR clonase. This vector can be used for Luciferase assays in S2 cells and can be inserted into specific target sites in the Drosophila genome using PhiC31 integrase, and used to assess reporter gene expression in vivo using Immunofluorescence, Live-Cell-Imaging, and Luciferase assays. In addition, this vector may be used in combination with other VanGlow transgenes to facilitate FACS purification of specific populations of cells.
How to cite: VanGlow-GL-DSCP was a gift from Cheng-Yu Lee (Addgene plasmid # 83338 ; http://n2t.net/addgene:83338 ; RRID:Addgene_83338)
