[The description below was written by a language model from this plasmid's Addgene catalogue record and pLannotate feature annotations shown in this document.]
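Description:
VanGlow-GL-DSCP is an empty Gateway destination vector for testing enhancer activity in Drosophila, built on the 11.5 kb pBPGUw backbone. In this derivative the GAL4 coding sequence of pBPGUw has been replaced by a Drosophila codon-optimized GFP::Luciferase(nls) fusion reporter. The plasmid replicates in E. coli from a high-copy ColE1/pUC-type origin and carries AmpR on the backbone. The Gateway cassette adds chloramphenicol resistance (CmR) and the ccdB toxin gene between attR1 and attR2, so the unrecombined vector has to be maintained in a ccdB-tolerant strain.

An LR clonase reaction swaps the CmR/ccdB cassette for a candidate enhancer fragment, placing it immediately upstream of the Drosophila Synthetic Core Promoter (DSCP). The feature table picks up only a short hsp70 promoter fragment in this position, presumably a component of the DSCP. Directly downstream lies a contiguous open reading frame annotated as EGFP followed by Photinus pyralis firefly luciferase. The nuclear localization signal named in the record is not separately annotated. Because the core promoter should have little activity alone, reporter output reflects the inserted enhancer, with GFP giving a qualitative spatial readout and luciferase a quantitative one.

For transgenesis, a φC31 attB site allows integrase-mediated insertion at defined genomic landing sites, and mini-white provides an eye-colour marker for identifying transformants. According to the record, the vector supports luciferase assays in S2 cells as well as immunofluorescence, live imaging and luciferase assays in transgenic flies. It can also be combined with other VanGlow transgenes for FACS purification of specific cell populations.
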