Features (pLannotate 1.2.2; 18 found; start..end, strand, type, name):
     83..207     +  protein_bind   attR1: mutant version of attR; recombination site for the Gateway® LR reaction LR Clonase™
    232..262     +  promoter       lac UV5 promoter: E. coli lac promoter with an "up" mutation
    286..315     +  promoter       cat promoter (fragment): promoter of the E. coli cat gene encoding chloramphenicol acetyltransferase
    316..975     +  CDS            CmR: chloramphenicol acetyltransferase; cat; confers resistance to chloramphenicol
   1154..1312    +  CDS            ccdA (fragment): CCDA_ECO57 - Also known as H, letA. Experimental evidence at protein level: Swiss-Prot protein existence level 1. Antitoxin component of a type II toxin-antitoxin (TA) system which inhibits the post-segregational killing (PSK) of plasmid-free cells, also referred to as a plasmid addiction system. Binds to and blocks the activity of CcdB; will also remove bound CcdB protein from the CcdB-GyrA complex by forming a CcdA-CcdB complex, a process termed rejuvenation. Functions as a transcriptional corepressor for the ccdAB operon, repression also requires CcdB (By similarity). From Escherichia coli
   1317..1619    +  CDS            ccdB: CCDB_ECOLI - Also known as G, letB, letD. Experimental evidence at protein level: Swiss-Prot protein existence level 1. Toxic component of a type II toxin-antitoxin (TA) system, functioning in plasmid maintainence. Responsible for the post- segregational killing (PSK) of plasmid-free cells, also referred to as a plasmid addiction system. Half-life of over 2 hours. Cell killing by CcdB is accompanied by filamentation, defects in chromosome and plasmid segregation, defects in cell division, formation of anucleate cells, decreased DNA synthesis and plasmid loss. Interferes with the activity of DN
   1663..1787    -  protein_bind   attR2: mutant version of attR; recombination site for the Gateway® LR reaction LR Clonase™
   1979..2023    +  promoter       hsp70 promoter (fragment): Drosophila melanogaster hsp70Bb promoter
   2052..2768    +  CDS            EGFP: EGFP is a basic (constitutively fluorescent) green fluorescent protein published in 1996, derived from Aequorea victoria. It is reported to be a rapidly-maturing weak dimer with moderate acid sensitivity.
   2769..4397    +  CDS            LUCI_PHOPY: Experimental evidence at protein level: Swiss-Prot protein existence level 1. Produces green light with a wavelength of 562 nm. From Photinus pyralis (Common eastern firefly) (Lampyris pyralis).
   4774..4794    +  misc_feature   MCS (fragment): pBluescript multiple cloning site
   5031..5055    -  misc_feature   MCS (fragment): pBluescript multiple cloning site
   5130..5285    -  CDS            YPB1_ECOLX (fragment): Protein predicted: Swiss-Prot protein existence level 4. From Escherichia coli.
   6058..8930    -  CDS            mini-white: Drosophila white gene eye color pigment; white; This is a modified version of the white gene lacking part of the first intron.
   9625..9694    -  protein_bind   attB: attB site for the φC31 integrase (Groth et al., 2000) phage φC31 integrase
   9781..10369   -  rep_origin     ori: high-copy-number ColE1/pMB1/pBR322/pUC origin of replication
  10540..11400   -  CDS            AmpR: β-lactamase; bla; confers resistance to ampicillin, carbenicillin, and related antibiotics
  11401..11505   -  promoter       AmpR promoter: bla
>Addgene plasmid #83338 | VanGlow-GL-DSCP | analyzer sequence | sequence record 158645
TAAGAAACCATTATTATCATGACATTAACCTATAAAAATAGGCGTATCACGAGGCCCTTTCGTCTTCAAG
AATTCGTTTATCACAAGTTTGTACAAAAAAGCTGAACGAGAAACGTAAAATGATATAAATATCAATATAT
TAAATTAGATTTTGCATAAAAAACAGACTACATAATACTGTAAAACACAACATATCCAGTCACTATGGCG
GCCGCATTAGGCACCCCAGGCTTTACACTTTATGCTTCCGGCTCGTATAATGTGTGGATTTTGAGTTAGG
ATCCGTCGAGATTTTCAGGAGCTAAGGAAGCTAAAATGGAGAAAAAAATCACTGGATATACCACCGTTGA
TATATCCCAATGGCATCGTAAAGAACATTTTGAGGCATTTCAGTCAGTTGCTCAATGTACCTATAACCAG
ACCGTTCAGCTGGATATTACGGCCTTTTTAAAGACCGTAAAGAAAAATAAGCACAAGTTTTATCCGGCCT
TTATTCACATTCTTGCCCGCCTGATGAATGCTCATCCGGAATTCCGTATGGCAATGAAAGACGGTGAGCT
GGTGATATGGGATAGTGTTCACCCTTGTTACACCGTTTTCCATGAGCAAACTGAAACGTTTTCATCGCTC
TGGAGTGAATACCACGACGATTTCCGGCAGTTTCTACACATATATTCGCAAGATGTGGCGTGTTACGGTG
AAAACCTGGCCTATTTCCCTAAAGGGTTTATTGAGAATATGTTTTTCGTCTCAGCCAATCCCTGGGTGAG
TTTCACCAGTTTTGATTTAAACGTGGCCAATATGGACAACTTCTTCGCCCCCGTTTTCACCATGGGCAAA
TATTATACGCAAGGCGACAAGGTGCTGATGCCGCTGGCGATTCAGGTTCATCATGCCGTTTGTGATGGCT
TCCATGTCGGCAGAATGCTTAATGAATTACAACAGTACTGCGATGAGTGGCAGGGCGGGGCGTAAACGCG
TGGATCCGGCTTACTAAAAGCCAGATAACAGTATGCGTATTTGCGCGCTGATTTTTGCGGTATAAGAATA
TATACTGATATGTATACCCGAAGTATGTCAAAAAGAGGTATGCTATGAAGCAGCGTATTACAGTGACAGT
TGACAGCGACAGCTATCAGTTGCTCAAGGCATATATGATGTCAATATCTCCGGTCTGGTAAGCACAACCA
TGCAGAATGAAGCCCGTCGTCTGCGTGCCGAACGCTGGAAAGCGGAAAATCAGGAAGGGATGGCTGAGGT
CGCCCGGTTTATTGAAATGAACGGCTCTTTTGCTGACGAGAACAGGGGCTGGTGAAATGCAGTTTAAGGT
TTACACCTATAAAAGAGAGAGCCGTTATCGTCTGTTTGTGGATGTACAGAGTGATATTATTGACACGCCC
GGGCGACGGATGGTGATCCCCCTGGCCAGTGCACGTCTGCTGTCAGATAAAGTCTCCCGTGAACTTTACC
CGGTGGTGCATATCGGGGATGAAAGCTGGCGCATGATGACCACCGATATGGCCAGTGTGCCGGTCTCCGT
TATCGGGGAAGAAGTGGCTGATCTCAGCCACCGCGAAAATGACATCAAAAACGCCATTAACCTGATGTTC
TGGGGAATATAAATGTCAGGCTCCCTTATACACAGCCAGTCTGCAGGTCGACCATAGTGACTGGATATGT
TGTGTTTTACAGTATTATGTAGTCTGTTTTTTATGCAAAATCTAATTTAATATATTGATATTTATATCAT
TTTACGTTTCTCGTTCAGCTTTCTTGTACAAAGTGGTGATAAACGGCCGGCCGAGCTCGCCCGGGGATCG
AGCGCAGCGGTATAAAAGGGCGCGGGGTGGCTGAGAGCATCAGTTGTGAATGAATGTTCGAGCCGAGCAG
ACGTGCCGCTGCCTTCGTTAATATCCTTTGAATAAGCCAACTTTGAATCACAAGACGCATACCAAACGGT
ACCAGATCCGGGATCCCGTAAGCAAATAAACAAGCGCAGCTGAACAAGCTAAACAATCTGCAGCCCAAGC
TTGAAGCAAGCCTCCTGCAACATGGTGTCCAAGGGCGAGGAGCTGTTCACCGGCGTGGTGCCAATTCTGG
TGGAGCTGGATGGCGACGTGAACGGCCACAAGTTCAGCGTGTCCGGCGAGGGCGAGGGCGACGCCACCTA
TGGAAAGCTGACCCTGAAGTTCATCTGCACCACCGGCAAGCTGCCCGTGCCATGGCCAACCCTCGTGACC
ACCCTGACCTATGGCGTGCAGTGCTTCAGCCGCTACCCCGATCACATGAAGCAGCACGATTTCTTCAAGA
GCGCCATGCCCGAGGGCTACGTGCAGGAGCGCACCATCTTTTTCAAGGATGACGGCAACTACAAGACCCG
CGCCGAAGTGAAGTTCGAGGGCGATACCCTCGTGAACCGCATCGAGCTGAAGGGCATCGATTTCAAGGAG
GATGGAAACATCCTGGGCCACAAGCTGGAGTACAACTACAACAGCCACAACGTGTACATCATGGCCGACA
AGCAGAAGAACGGCATCAAAGTGAACTTCAAGATCCGCCACAACATCGAGGATGGCAGCGTGCAGCTGGC
CGATCACTACCAGCAGAACACCCCAATCGGCGACGGCCCAGTGCTGCTGCCCGATAACCATTACCTGAGC
ACCCAGAGCGCCCTGAGCAAGGATCCCAACGAGAAGCGCGACCACATGGTGCTGCTGGAGTTTGTGACCG
CCGCCGGCATTACCCTGGGCATGGATGAGCTGTACAAGAAGAACATCAAGAAGGGCCCAGCCCCGTTCTA
CCCCCTGGAGGACGGAACCGCCGGAGAGCAGCTGCACAAGGCCATGAAGCGCTACGCCCTGGTGCCCGGC
ACGATCGCCTTTACCGATGCCCACATCGAGGTGGACATCACCTACGCCGAGTACTTCGAGATGAGCGTGC
GCCTGGCCGAGGCCATGAAGCGCTATGGCCTGAACACCAACCACCGCATCGTCGTGTGCAGCGAGAACAG
CCTGCAGTTCTTCATGCCCGTGCTGGGCGCCCTGTTCATTGGAGTGGCCGTGGCCCCAGCCAACGATATC
TACAACGAGCGCGAGCTGCTGAACAGCATGGGCATCAGCCAGCCCACCGTGGTGTTCGTGTCCAAGAAGG
GACTGCAGAAGATCCTGAACGTGCAGAAGAAGCTGCCCATCATCCAGAAGATCATCATCATGGACAGCAA
GACCGACTACCAGGGCTTCCAGAGCATGTACACCTTCGTGACCAGCCATCTGCCACCCGGCTTCAACGAG
TACGATTTCGTGCCCGAGAGCTTCGATCGCGATAAGACCATTGCCCTGATCATGAACAGCAGCGGCAGCA
CCGGACTGCCAAAGGGCGTGGCCCTGCCACACCGCACCGCCTGCGTGCGCTTTAGTCATGCCCGCGATCC
CATCTTCGGCAACCAGATCATCCCCGATACCGCCATCCTGTCCGTGGTGCCCTTCCACCACGGCTTCGGC
ATGTTCACCACCCTGGGCTACCTGATCTGCGGCTTCCGCGTGGTGCTGATGTACCGCTTCGAGGAGGAGC
TGTTTCTGCGCAGCCTGCAGGATTACAAGATCCAGTCCGCCCTGCTGGTGCCCACCCTGTTCTCGTTCTT
CGCCAAGAGCACCCTGATCGATAAGTACGATCTGAGCAACCTGCACGAGATCGCCAGCGGCGGAGCCCCA
CTGTCCAAGGAAGTGGGCGAGGCCGTGGCCAAGCGCTTTCATCTGCCCGGAATTCGCCAGGGCTACGGCC
TGACCGAGACCACCAGCGCCATTCTGATCACCCCAGAGGGCGACGATAAGCCAGGCGCCGTGGGAAAGGT
GGTGCCGTTTTTCGAGGCCAAGGTGGTGGATCTGGACACGGGCAAGACCCTGGGAGTGAATCAGCGCGGA
GAGCTGTGCGTGCGCGGACCGATGATTATGAGCGGCTACGTGAACAACCCCGAGGCCACCAACGCCCTGA
TTGACAAGGATGGCTGGCTGCACAGCGGCGATATTGCCTACTGGGATGAGGATGAGCACTTCTTCATCGT
GGATCGCCTGAAGTCCCTGATCAAGTACAAGGGCTACCAGGTGGCCCCAGCCGAGCTGGAGAGTATCCTG
CTGCAGCACCCCAACATCTTCGATGCCGGCGTGGCCGGCCTGCCCGATGATGACGCCGGCGAGCTGCCAG
CCGCCGTGGTGGTGCTGGAGCATGGAAAGACCATGACCGAGAAGGAGATCGTGGATTACGTGGCCAGCCA
AGTGACCACCGCCAAGAAGCTGCGCGGAGGCGTGGTGTTTGTGGATGAGGTGCCCAAGGGCCTGACGGGC
AAGCTGGATGCCCGCAAGATTCGCGAGATCCTGATTAAGGCCAAGAAGGGCGGCAAGATCGCCGTGTCCC
GCCACCGCCGCCATCGCCAGCGCAGTCGCAGCCGAAATCGCAGTCGATCCCGAAGTAGCGAGCGAAAGCG
ACGACAGCGCTCCCGCTCGCGCAGTTCCGAGCGTCGACGCTACCTGTACAAGTAGAATGAATCGTAGATA
CTGAAAAACCCCGCAAGTTCACTTCAACTGTGCATCGTGCACCATCTCAATTTCTTTCATTTATACATCG
TTTTGCCTTCTTTTATGTAACTATACTCCTCTAAGTTTCAATCTTGGCCATGTAACCTCTGATCTATAGA
ATTTTTTAAATGACTAGAATTAATGCCCATCTTTTTTTTGGACCTAAATTCTTCATGAAAATATATTACG
AGGGCTTATTCAGAAGCTTATCGATACCGTCGACTAAAGCCAAATAGAAAATTATTCAGTTCCTGGCTTA
AGTTTTTAAAAGTGATATTATTTATTTGGTTGTAACCAACCAAAAGAATGTAAATAACTAATACATAATT
ATGTTAGTTTTAAGTTAGCAACAAATTGATTTTAGCTATATTAGCTACTTGGTTAATAAATAGAATATAT
TTATTTAAAGATAATTGCGTTTTTATTGTCAGGGAGTGAGTTTGCTTAAAAACTCGTTTAGATCCACTAG
TTCTAGAGCGGCCGCTGGCCACGGGTGCGCATGATCGTGCTCCTGTCGTTGAGGACCCGGCTAGGCTGGC
GGGGTTGCCTTACTGGTTAGCAGAATGAATCACCGATACGCGAGCGAACGTGAAGCGACTGCTGCTGCAA
AACGTCTGCGACCTGAGCAACAACATGAATGGTCTTCGGTTTCCGTGTTTCGTAAAGTCTGGAAACGCGG
AAGTCAGCGCCCTGCACCATTATGTTCCGGAGGCGCGCCCTAGTTCCAGTGAAATCCAAGCATTTTCTAA
ATTAAATGTATTCTTATTATTATAGTTGTTATTTTTGATATATATAAACAACACTATTATGCCCACCATT
TTTTTGAGATGCATCTACACAAGGAACAAACACTGGATGTCACTTTCAGTTCAAATTGTAACGCTAATCA
CTCCGAACAGGTCACAAAAAATTACCTTAAAAAGTCATAATATTAAATTAGAATAAATATAGCTGTGAGG
GAAATATATACAAATATATTGGAGCAAATAAATTGTACATACAAATATTTATTACTAATTTCTATTGAGA
CGAAATGAACCACTCGGAACCATTTGAGCGAACCGAATCGCGCGGAACTAACGACAGTCGCTCCAAGGTC
GTCGAACAAAAGGTGAATGTGTTGCGGAGAGCGGGTGGGAGACAGCGAAAGAGCAACTACGAAACGTGGT
GTGGTGGAGGTGAATTATGAAGAGGGCGCGCGATTTGAAAAGTATGTATATAAAAAATATATCCCGGTGT
TTTATGTAGCGATAAACGAGTTTTTGATGTAAGGTATGCAGGTGTGTAAGTCTTTTGGTTAGAAGACAAA
TCCAAAGTCTACTTGTGGGGATGTTCGAAGGGGAAATACTTGTATTCTATAGGTCATATCTTGTTTTTAT
TGGCACAAATATAATTACATTAGCTTTTTGAGGGGGCAATAAACAGTAAACACGATGGTAATAATGGTAA
AAAAAAAAAACAAGCAGTTATTTCGGATATATGTCGGCTACTCCTTGCGTCGGGCCCGAAGTCTTAGAGC
CAGATATGCGAGCACCCGGAAGCTCACGATGAGAATGGCCAGACCCACGTAGTCCAGCGGCAGATCGGCG
GCGGAGAAGTTAAGCGTCTCCAGGATGACCTTGCCCGAACTGGGGCACGTGGTGTTCGACGATGTGCAGC
TAATTTCGCCCGGCTCCACGTCCGCCCATTGGTTAATCAGCAGACCCTCGTTGGCGTAACGGAACCATGA
GAGGTACGACAACCATTTGAGGTATACTGGCACCGAGCCCGAGTTCAAGAAGAAGCCGCCAAAGAGCAGG
AATGGTATGATAACCGGCGGACCCACAGACAGCGCCATCGAGGTCGAGGAGCTGGCGCAGGATATTAGAT
ATCCGAAGGACGTTGACACATTGGCCACCAGAGTGACCAGCGCCAGGCAGTTGAAGAAGTGCAGCACTCC
GGCCCGCAGTCCGATCATCGGATAGGCAATCGCCGTGAAGACCAGTGGCACTGTGAGAAAAAGCGGCAAT
TCGGCAATCGTTTTGCCCAGAAAGTATGTGTCACAGCGATAAAGTCGACTTCGGGCCTCCCTCATAAAAA
CTGGCAGCTCTGAGGTGAACACCTAAATCGAATCGATTCATTAGAAAGTTAGTAAATTATTGAAATGCAA
ATGTATTCTAAACATGACTTACATTTATCGTGGCAAAGACGTTTTGAAAGGTCATGTTGGTCAGGAAGAG
GAAGATGGCTCCGTTGATATTCATCACACCCACTTGCGTGAGTTGTTGGCCCAAAAAGATGAGGCCAATC
AAGATGGCAACCATCTGCAAATTAAAATGTTACTCGCATCTCATTAATATTCGCGAGTTAAATGAAATTT
ATTTATCTTCTGCAAAACTATAAACTATACATCTCATTGAAAAAAACTAAGAAGGGTGTGGAATCAGGCA
ATTCTATCTAAAATCTAGCGAATTTGTTTCCAAGAATTGTAAGCGTTATATCATTTGTTTCCACTGGAAC
CACTCACCGTTGTCTGAATAAGTCGCACTTTTACGAGGAGTGGTTCCTTGAGCACCGACAGCCAGGATCG
CCACAGGACCGCCCGGAACTGCATGAACCAGGTGGCCTTGTAGGTGTACCCATTCTCCGGCTGCTCCAGT
GGCTTCTCCAGATTTTTGGTGGCCAACAACTGCTCCATATCCCGGGCTACTTTGCTAATGGCAAAATTGT
CGCATATCTTGGCGATCCGATCACGGGACTCGATCTCCCGTCCGGGCACAACGGCCAACACCTGTACGTA
AAAGTCCGCCGGATTGTAGTTGGTAGGACACTGGGCACCCACGCTGGATAGGAGTTGAGATGTTATGTAA
TACTAGATACCCTTAATAAACACATCGAACTCACTAGGAAAAGAAGTCGACGGCTTCGCTGGGAGTGCCC
AAGAAAGCTACCCTGCCCTCGGCCATCAGAAGGATCTTGTCAAAGAGCTCAAACAGCTCGGAAGACGGCT
GATGAATGGTCAGGATGACGGTCTTGCCCTTCTGCGACAGCTTCTTCAGCACCTGGACGACGCTGTGGGC
GGTAAAGGAGTCCAGTCCGGAGGTGGGCTCATCGCAGATCAGAAGCGGCGGATCGGTTAGAGCCTCGGAG
GCGAATGCCAGACGCTTCCTTTCTCCGCCGGACAGACCTTTCACCCTGCCGGGCACACCGATGATCGTGT
GCTGACATTTGCTGAGCGAAAGCTCCTGGATCACCTGATCCACGCGGGCCACTCGCTGCCGATAGGTCAG
ATGTCGTGGCATCCGCACCATGGCTTGGAAAATCAGGTGTTCCCTGGCCGTTAGGGAGCCGATAAAGAGG
TCATCCTGCTGGACATAGGCGCACCTGGCCTGCATCTCCTTGGCGTCCACAGGTTGGCCATTGAGCAGTC
GCATCCCGGATGGCGATACTTGGATGCCCTGCGGCGATCGAAAGGCAAGGGCATTCAGCAGGGTCGTCTT
TCCGGCACCGGAACTGCCCATCACGGCCAAAAGTTCGCCCGGATAGGCCACGCCGCAAACTGAGTTTCAA
ATTGGTAATTGGACCCTTTATTAAGATTTCACACAGATCAGCCGACTGCGAATAGAAACTCACCGTTCTT
GAGCAAATGTTTCCTGGGCGCCGGTATGTGTCGCTCGTTGCAGAATAGTCCGCGTGTCCGGTTGACCAGC
TGCCGCCATCCGGAGCCCGGCTGATTGACCGCCCCAAAGATGTCCATATTGTGCCAGGCATAGGTGAGGT
TCTCGGCTAGTTGGCCGCTCCCTGAACCGGAGTCCTCCGGCGGACTGGGTGGCCGGAGCGTGCCGTAGTT
TTTGGCCTGCCCGAAGCCCTGGTTAATGCAGCTCTGCGAAGCCGCTCCGCTGTCACCCTGCAATGATAGG
GGATCTCAAATATCAACTACTAGCGTTATGCTCATCTAACCCCGAACAAAAAGTACCCCGAAGTATCCTA
CGAAGTAGGTTTATACTTTTATTTATTTTTTGTGCATCTAGGATCAGCTTAAAATATCTGGTTGTTATAT
TTTTTGTAAAAAAGAATATAGTCGAAAATGAATGCCTTTAGATGTCTTGATCATGATATGATCTCAAAAA
TTGTCTTATATAGCGAGAACAGCTACCAGAATAATCTGTTTCGTGTCACTATTTGTTTGTGCAATTGCGG
TTTGGGATTTTTGTGGGTCGCAGTTCTCACGCCGCATACAATTTGATGTTGCAATCGCAGTTCCTATAGA
TCAAGTGAACTTAAGATGTATGCACATGTACTACTCACATTGTTCAGATGCTCGGCAGATGGGTGTTTGC
TGCCTCCGCGAATTAATAGCTCCTGATCCTCTTGGCCCATTGCCGGGATTTTTCACACTTTCCCCTGCTT
ACCCACCCAAAACCAATCACCACCCCAATCACTCAAAAAACAAACAAAAATAAGAAGCGAGAGGAGTTTT
GGCACAGCACTTTGTGTTTAATTGATGGCGTAAACCGCTTGGAGCTTCGTCACGAAACCGCTGACAAAAT
GCAACTGAAGGCGGACATTGACGCTACGTAACGCTACAAACGGTGGCGAAAGAGATAGCGGACGCAGCGG
CGAAAGAGACGGCGATATTTCTGTGGACAGAGAAGGAGGCAAACAGCGCTGACTTTGAGTGGAATGTCAT
TTTGAGTGAGAGGTAATCGAAAGAACCTGGTACATCAAATACCCTTGGATCGAAGTAAATTTAAAACTGA
TCAGATAAGTTCAATGATATCCAGTGCAGTAAAAAAAAAAAATGTTTTTTTTATCTACTTTCCGCAAAAA
TGGGTTTTATTAACTTACATACATACTAGGCGCGCCCATATGTTCGGCTTGTCGACATGCCCGCCGTGAC
CGTCGAGAACCCGCTGACGCTGCCCCGCGTATCCGCACCCGCCGACGCCGTCGCACGTCCCGTGCTCACC
GTGACCACCGCGCCCAGCGGTTTCGAGGGCGAGGGCTTCCCGGTGCGCCGCGCGTTCGCCGGGATCAACT
ACCGCCACCTCGACCCGTTCATCATGATGGACCAGATGGGTGAGGTGGAGTACGCGCCCGGGGAGCCCAA
GGGCACGCCCTGGCACCCGCACCGCGGCTTCGAGACCGTGACCTACATCGTCGACGGTAACATGTGAGCA
AAAGGCCAGCAAAAGGCCAGGAACCGTAAAAAGGCCGCGTTGCTGGCGTTTTTCCATAGGCTCCGCCCCC
CTGACGAGCATCACAAAAATCGACGCTCAAGTCAGAGGTGGCGAAACCCGACAGGACTATAAAGATACCA
GGCGTTTCCCCCTGGAAGCTCCCTCGTGCGCTCTCCTGTTCCGACCCTGCCGCTTACCGGATACCTGTCC
GCCTTTCTCCCTTCGGGAAGCGTGGCGCTTTCTCATAGCTCACGCTGTAGGTATCTCAGTTCGGTGTAGG
TCGTTCGCTCCAAGCTGGGCTGTGTGCACGAACCCCCCGTTCAGCCCGACCGCTGCGCCTTATCCGGTAA
CTATCGTCTTGAGTCCAACCCGGTAAGACACGACTTATCGCCACTGGCAGCAGCCACTGGTAACAGGATT
AGCAGAGCGAGGTATGTAGGCGGTGCTACAGAGTTCTTGAAGTGGTGGCCTAACTACGGCTACACTAGAA
GAACAGTATTTGGTATCTGCGCTCTGCTGAAGCCAGTTACCTTCGGAAAAAGAGTTGGTAGCTCTTGATC
CGGCAAACAAACCACCGCTGGTAGCGGTGGTTTTTTTGTTTGCAAGCAGCAGATTACGCGCAGAAAAAAA
GGATCTCAAGAAGATCCTTTGATCTTTTCTACGGGGTCTGACGCTCAGTGGAACGAAAACTCACGTTAAG
GGATTTTGGTCATGAGATTATCAAAAAGGATCTTCACCTAGATCCTTTTAAATTAAAAATGAAGTTTTAA
ATCAATCTAAAGTATATATGAGTAAACTTGGTCTGACAGTTACCAATGCTTAATCAGTGAGGCACCTATC
TCAGCGATCTGTCTATTTCGTTCATCCATAGTTGCCTGACTCCCCGTCGTGTAGATAACTACGATACGGG
AGGGCTTACCATCTGGCCCCAGTGCTGCAATGATACCGCGAGACCCACGCTCACCGGCTCCAGATTTATC
AGCAATAAACCAGCCAGCCGGAAGGGCCGAGCGCAGAAGTGGTCCTGCAACTTTATCCGCCTCCATCCAG
TCTATTAATTGTTGCCGGGAAGCTAGAGTAAGTAGTTCGCCAGTTAATAGTTTGCGCAACGTTGTTGCCA
TTGCTACAGGCATCGTGGTGTCACGCTCGTCGTTTGGTATGGCTTCATTCAGCTCCGGTTCCCAACGATC
AAGGCGAGTTACATGATCCCCCATGTTGTGCAAAAAAGCGGTTAGCTCCTTCGGTCCTCCGATCGTTGTC
AGAAGTAAGTTGGCCGCAGTGTTATCACTCATGGTTATGGCAGCACTGCATAATTCTCTTACTGTCATGC
CATCCGTAAGATGCTTTTCTGTGACTGGTGAGTACTCAACCAAGTCATTCTGAGAATAGTGTATGCGGCG
ACCGAGTTGCTCTTGCCCGGCGTCAATACGGGATAATACCGCGCCACATAGCAGAACTTTAAAAGTGCTC
ATCATTGGAAAACGTTCTTCGGGGCGAAAACTCTCAAGGATCTTACCGCTGTTGAGATCCAGTTCGATGT
AACCCACTCGTGCACCCAACTGATCTTCAGCATCTTTTACTTTCACCAGCGTTTCTGGGTGAGCAAAAAC
AGGAAGGCAAAATGCCGCAAAAAAGGGAATAAGGGCGACACGGAAATGTTGAATACTCATACTCTTCCTT
TTTCAATATTATTGAAGCATTTATCAGGGTTATTGTCTCATGAGCGGATACATATTTGAATGTATTTAGA
AAAATAAACAAATAGGGGTTCCGCGCACATTTCCCCGAAAAGTGCCACCTGACGTC
