>Addgene plasmid #83338 | VanGlow-GL-DSCP | addgene partial sequence | sequence record 167458 | pBluescript-SK 5'-tctagaactagtggatc-3'
GACAATAAAAACGCAATTATCTTTAAATAAATATATTCTATTTATTAACCAAGTAGCTAATATAGCTAAA
ATCAATTTGTTGCTAACTTAAAACTAACATAATTATGTATTAGTTATTTACATTCTTTTGGTTGGTTACA
ACCAAATAAATAATATCACTTTTAAAAACTTAAGCCAGGAACTGAATAATTTTCTATTTGGCTTTAGTCG
ACGGTATCGATAAGCTTCTGAATAAGCCCTCGTAATATATTTTCATGAAGAATTTAGGTCCAAAAAAAAG
ATGGGCATTAATTCTAGTCATTTAAAAAATTCTATAGATCAGAGGTTACATGGCCAAGATTGAAACTTAG
AGGAGTATAGTTACATAAAAGAAGGCAAAACGATGTATAAATGAAAGAAATTGAGATGGTGCACGATGCA
CAGTTGAAGTGAACTTGCGGGGTTTTTCAGTATCTACGATTCATTCTACTTGTACAGGTAGCGTCGACGC
TCGGAACTGCGCGAGCGGGAGCGCTGTCGTCGCTTTCGCTCGCTACTTCGGGATCGACTGCGATTTCGGC
TGCGACTGCGCTGGCGATGGCGGCGGTGGCGGGACACGGCGATCTTGCCGCCCTTCTTGGCCTTAATCAG
GATCTCGCGAATCTTGCGGGCATCCAGCTTGCCCGTCAGGCCCTTGGGCACCTCATCCACAAACACCACG
CCTCCGCGCAGCTTCTTGGCGGTGGTCACTTGGCTGGCCACGTAATCCACGATCTCCTTCTCGGTCATGG
TCTTTCCATGCTCCAGCACCACCACGGCGGCTGGCAGCTCGCCGGCGTCATCATCGGGCAGGCCGGCCAC
GCCGGCATCGAAGATGTTGGGGTGCTGCAGCAGGATACTCTCCAGCTCGGCTGGGGCCACCTGGTAGCCC
TTGTACTTGATCAGGGACTTC
