>Addgene plasmid #83338 | VanGlow-GL-DSCP | addgene partial sequence | sequence record 167459 | ccdB-Fwd 5'-GCATGATGACCACCGATATG-3'
AGAAGTGGCTGATCTCAGCCACCGCGAAAATGACATCAAAAACGCCATTAACCTGATGTTCTGGGGAATA
TAAATGTCAGGCTCCCTTATACACAGCCAGTCTGCAGGTCGACCATAGTGACTGGATATGTTGTGTTTTA
CAGTATTATGTAGTCTGTTTTTTATGCAAAATCTAATTTAATATATTGATATTTATATCATTTTACGTTT
CTCGTTCAGCTTTCTTGTACAAAGTGGTGATAAACGGCCGGCCGAGCTCGCCCGGGGATCGAGCGCAGCG
GTATAAAAGGGCGCGGGGTGGCTGAGAGCATCAGTTGTGAATGAATGTTCGAGCCGAGCAGACGTGCCGC
TGCCTTCGTTAATATCCTTTGAATAAGCCAACTTTGAATCACAAGACGCATACCAAACGGTACCAGATCC
GGGATCCCGTAAGCAAATAAACAAGCGCAGCTGAACAAGCTAAACAATCTGCAGCCCAAGCTTGAAGCAA
GCCTCCTGCAACATGGTGTCCAAGGGCGAGGAGCTGTTCACCGGCGTGGTGCCAATTCTGGTGGAGCTGG
ATGGCGACGTGAACGGCCACAAGTTCAGCGTGTCCGGCGAGGGCGAGGGCGACGCCACCTATGGAAAGCT
GACCCTGAAGTTCATCTGCACCACCGGCAAGCTGCCCGTGCCATGGCCAACCCTCGTGACCACCCTGACC
TATGGCGTG
